>Addgene plasmid #128866 | pMV47 | addgene full sequence | sequence record 272426 | Addgene NGS Result
ACCTACACCGAACTGAGATACCTACAGCGTGAGCTATGAGAAAGCGCCACGCTTCCCGAAGGGAGAAAGG
CGGACAGGTATCCGGTAAGCGGCAGGGTCGGAACAGGAGAGCGCACGAGGGAGCTTCCAGGGGGAAACGC
CTGGTATCTTTATAGTCCTGTCGGGTTTCGCCACCTCTGACTTGAGCGTCGATTTTTGTGATGCTCGTCA
GGGGGGCGGAGCCTATGGAAAAACGCCAGCAACGCGGCCTTTTTACGGTTCCTGGCCTTTTGCTGGCCTT
TTGCTCACATGTTCTTTCCTGCGTTATCCCCTGATTCTGTGGATAACCGTATTACCGCCTTTGAGTGAGC
TGATACCGCTCGCCGCAGCCGAACGACCGAGCGCAGCGAGTCAGTGAGCGAGGAAGCGGAAGAGCGCCCA
ATACGCAAACCGCCTCTCCCCGCGCGTTGGCCGATTCATTAATGCAGCTGGCACGACAGGTTTCCCGACT
GGAAAGCGGGCAGTGAGCGCAACGCAATTAATGTGAGTTAGCTCACTCATTAGGCACCCCAGGCTTTACA
CTTTATGCTTCCGGCTCGTATGTTGTGTGGAATTGTGAGCGGATAACAATTTCACACAGGAAACAGCTAT
GACCATGATTACGCCAAGCTTGCATGCAGGCCTCTGCAGTCGACGGGCCCGGTCTCTCATATGACGCATG
TCTTCATCCTTGAATGCCTGGMGATAGTATAGGCCGGCCGGCGCGCCTGGAAATGGCATACAAACAACGC
GTCTGAATAACCTTGCAGGATCGAGACCGGGATCCGATATCTAGATGCATTCGCGAGGTACCGAGCTCGA
ATTCACTGGCCGTCGTTTTACAACGTCGTGACTGGGAAAACCCTGGCGTTACCCAACTTAATCGCCTTGC
AGCACATCCCCCTTTCGCCAGCTGGCGTAATAGCGAAGAGGCCCGCACCGATCGCCCTTCCCAACAGTTG
CGCAGCCTGAATGGCGAATGGCGCCTGATGCGGTATTTTCTCCTTACGCATCTGTGCGGTATTTCACACC
GCATATGGTGCACTCTCAGTACAATCTGCTCTGATGCCGCATAGTTAAGCCAGCCCCGACACCCGCCAAC
ACCCGCTGACGCGCCCTGACGGGCTTGTCTGCTCCCGGCATCCGCTTACAGACAAGCTGTGACCGTCTCC
GGGAGCTGCATGTGTCAGAGGTTTTCACCGTCATCACCGAAACGCGCGAGACGAAAGGGCCTCGTGATAC
GCCTATTTTTATAGGTTAATGTCATGATAATAATGGTTTCTTAGACGTCAGGTGGCACTTTTCGGGGAAA
TGTGCGCGGAACCCCTATTTGTTTATTTTTCTAAATACATTCAAATATGTATCCGCTCATGAGACAATAA
CCCTGATAAATGCTTCAATAATATTGAAAAAGGAAGAGTATGAGTATTCAACATTTCCGTGTCGCCCTTA
TTCCCTTTTTTGCGGCATTTTGCCTTCCTGTTTTTGCTCACCCAGAAACGCTGGTGAAAGTAAAAGATGC
TGAAGATCAGTTGGGTGCACGAGTGGGTTACATCGAACTGGATCTCAACAGCGGTAAGATCCTTGAGAGT
TTTCGCCCCGAAGAACGTTTTCCAATGATGAGCACTTTTAAAGTTCTGCTATGTGGCGCGGTATTATCCC
GTATTGACGCCGGGCAAGAGCAACTCGGTCGCCGCATACACTATTCTCAGAATGACTTGGTTGAGTACTC
ACCAGTCACAGAAAAGCATCTTACGGATGGCATGACAGTAAGAGAATTATGCAGTGCTGCCATAACCATG
AGTGATAACACTGCGGCCAACTTACTTCTGACAACGATCGGAGGACCGAAGGAGCTAACCGCTTTTTTGC
ACAACATGGGGGATCATGTAACTCGCCTTGATCGTTGGGAACCGGAGCTGAATGAAGCCATACCAAACGA
CGAGCGTGACACCACGATGCCTGTAGCAATGGCAACAACGTTGCGCAAACTATTAACTGGCGAACTACTT
ACTCTAGCTTCCCGGCAACAATTAATAGACTGGATGGAGGCGGATAAAGTTGCAGGACCACTTCTGCGCT
CGGCCCTTCCGGCTGGCTGGTTTATTGCTGATAAATCTGGAGCCGGTGAGCGTGGATCTCGCGGTATCAT
TGCAGCACTGGGGCCAGATGGTAAGCCCTCCCGTATCGTAGTTATCTACACGACGGGGAGTCAGGCAACT
ATGGATGAACGAAATAGACAGATCGCTGAGATAGGTGCCTCACTGATTAAGCATTGGTAACTGTCAGACC
AAGTTTACTCATATATACTTTAGATTGATTTAAAACTTCATTTTTAATTTAAAAGGATCTAGGTGAAGAT
CCTTTTTGATAATCTCATGACCAAAATCCCTTAACGTGAGTTTTCGTTCCACTGAGCGTCAGACCCCGTA
GAAAAGATCAAAGGATCTTCTTGAGATCCTTTTTTTCTGCGCGTAATCTGCTGCTTGCAAACAAAAAAAC
CACCGCTACCAGCGGTGGTTTGTTTGCCGGATCAAGAGCTACCAACTCTTTTTCCGAAGGTAACTGGCTT
CAGCAGAGCGCAGATACCAAATACTGTTCTTCTAGTGTAGCCGTAGTTAGGCCACCACTTCAAGAACTCT
GTAGCACCGCCTACATACCTCGCTCTGCTAATCCTGTTACCAGTGGCTGCTGCCAGTGGCGATAAGTCGT
GTCTTACCGGGTTGGACTCAAGACGATAGTTACCGGATAAGGCGCAGCGGTCGGGCTGAACGGGGGGTTC
GTGCACACAGCCCAGCTTGGAGCGAACG
Features (pLannotate 1.2.2; 10 found; start..end, strand, type, name):
    414..506     +  CDS            lacI (fragment): lac repressor; lacI; The lac repressor binds to the lac operator to inhibit transcription in E. coli. This inhibition can be relieved by adding lactose or isopropyl-β-D-thiogalactopyranoside (IPTG).
    519..540     +  protein_bind   CAP binding site: CAP binding activates transcription in the presence of cAMP. E. coli catabolite activator protein
    555..585     +  promoter       lac promoter: promoter for the E. coli lac operon
    593..609     +  protein_bind   lac operator: The lac repressor binds to the lac operator to inhibit transcription in E. coli. This inhibition can be relieved by adding lactose or isopropyl-β-D-thiogalactopyranoside (IPTG). lac repressor encoded by lacI
    841..998     +  CDS            lacZα (fragment): LacZα fragment of β-galactosidase; lacZ fragment
   1004..1103    -  misc_feature   bom (fragment): basis of mobility region from pBR322
   1205..1240    -  CDS            rop (fragment): Rop protein, which maintains plasmids at low copy number; rop
   1335..1439    +  promoter       AmpR promoter: bla
   1440..2300    +  CDS            AmpR: β-lactamase; bla; confers resistance to ampicillin, carbenicillin, and related antibiotics
   2471..231     +  rep_origin     ori (across the origin): high-copy-number ColE1/pMB1/pBR322/pUC origin of replication
