[The description below was written by a language model from this plasmid's Addgene catalogue record and pLannotate feature annotations shown in this document.]
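Description:
pMV47 is a small (about 2.8 kb) part-donor plasmid from the COSPLAY toolbox, a modular system for combinatorial assembly of yeast expression plasmids. It is built on pUC57BsaI, a pUC57-derived cloning backbone, and is maintained in E. coli through a high-copy ColE1/pUC-type origin with selection by the AmpR (β-lactamase) gene under its own promoter. The rest of the annotated backbone consists of typical pUC remnants: a lacI fragment, a CAP binding site, the lac promoter and operator, a lacZα fragment, and short leftovers of the pBR322 bom and rop regions. None of these is part of the yeast payload. The plasmid carries no yeast origin, yeast selection marker or expression cassette of its own.

The payload is a 104 bp segment of Saccharomyces cerevisiae genomic DNA, described as the integrative region IX301997 on chromosome IX. It was introduced into the backbone by MEGAWHOP whole-plasmid cloning and is flanked by the four-base sequences ATCC and TATG. These presumably serve as the assembly overhangs that define it as a "position 1" module, and the backbone name suggests release by BsaI in a Golden Gate-style reaction, although the record does not spell out this mechanism. The automated feature table does not annotate the insert; the unannotated gap between the lac operator and the lacZα fragment is a plausible location, but this is not confirmed. In use, the module is combined with modules for the other positions to build a yeast plasmid, where it would supply the homology that targets integration to this chromosome IX locus.
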