Addgene plasmid #128866: pMV47
Purpose: Position 1 module- IX301997 (yeast integrative region IX301997)
Depositing lab: Gilles Charvin. Depositing organization: Institut de Genetique et de Biologie Moleculaire et Cellulaire (IGBMC). Publication: COSPLAY: An expandable toolbox for combinatorial and swift generation of expression plasmids in yeast. Goulev Y, Matifas A, Heyer V, Reina-San-Martin B, Charvin G. PLoS One. 2019 Aug 28;14(8):e0220694. doi: 10.1371/journal.pone.0220694. eCollection 2019. PubMed 31461461.
Backbone
  Vector backbone: pUC57BsaI
  Backbone size w/o insert (bp): 2724
  Total vector size (bp): 2828
  Modifications to backbone: Insertion of ATCC-Yeast integrative region IX301997-TATG by MEGAWHOP
  Vector type: Yeast Expression, Synthetic Biology
Growth in bacteria
  Bacterial resistance: Ampicillin, 100 μg/mL
  Growth temperature: 37°C
  Growth strain: DH5alpha
  Copy number: Unknown
Gene/Insert
  Gene/Insert name: Yeast integrative region chrIX301997
  Species: S. cerevisiae (budding yeast)
  Insert size (bp): 104
Terms and licenses: Academic/Nonprofit Terms; Industry Terms: Not Available to Industry
Depositor comments: Please visit https://www.biorxiv.org/content/10.1101/630277v1 for BioRxiv preprint.
How to cite: pMV47 was a gift from Gilles Charvin (Addgene plasmid # 128866 ; http://n2t.net/addgene:128866 ; RRID:Addgene_128866)
